Addgene plasmid #127191: PB-GFP-Gal8
Purpose: Piggybac transposon plasmid with CAG promoter GFP-Galectin 8 (GFP-Gal8) fusion protein. Useful as genetically encoded endosomal escape sensor.
Depositing lab: Jordan Green. Depositing organization: Johns Hopkins University and School of Medicine. Publication: Carboxylated branched poly(beta-amino ester) nanoparticles enable robust cytosolic protein delivery and CRISPR-Cas9 gene editing. Rui Y, Wilson DR, Choi J, Varanasi M, Sanders K, Karlsson J, Lim M, Green JJ. Sci Adv. 2019 Dec 6;5(12):eaay3255. doi: 10.1126/sciadv.aay3255. eCollection 2019 Dec. PubMed 31840076.
Backbone
  Vector backbone: PB-CAG-GAPd2
  Backbone size w/o insert (bp): 6466
  Total vector size (bp): 7422
  Modifications to backbone: In-frame insertion of Gal8 to form c-terminus fusion protein with GFP
  Vector type: Mammalian Expression
Growth in bacteria
  Bacterial resistance: Ampicillin, 100 μg/mL
  Growth temperature: 37°C
  Growth strain: DH5alpha
  Copy number: High Copy
Gene/Insert
  Gene/Insert name: GFP-Gal8 (alt names: Galectin-8; GFP; LGALS8)
  Species: H. sapiens (human)
  Insert size (bp): 2135
  GenBank ID: 3964
  Entrez Gene: LGALS8 (a.k.a. Gal-8, PCTA-1, PCTA1, Po66-CBP)
  Promoter: CMV
  Tag / fusion protein: Gal8 is fused to the c-terminus of GFP (C terminal on backbone)
  Cloning method: Restriction Enzyme; 5′ cloning site BsrGI (not destroyed); 3′ cloning site NotI (not destroyed)
  Sequencing primers: 5′ CATGGTCCTGCTGGAGTTCGTG; 3′ AAGATCTCAGTGGTATTTGTGAG
Terms and licenses: Academic/Nonprofit Terms; Industry Terms: Not Available to Industry
How to cite: PB-GFP-Gal8 was a gift from Jordan Green (Addgene plasmid # 127191 ; http://n2t.net/addgene:127191 ; RRID:Addgene_127191)
