[The description below was written by a language model from this plasmid's Addgene catalogue record and pLannotate feature annotations shown in this document.]
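Description:
PB-GFP-Gal8 is a mammalian expression plasmid built on the PB-CAG-GAPd2 piggyBac transposon backbone, intended for stable genomic integration of its cargo when supplied together with piggyBac transposase. It is maintained in E. coli through a high-copy ColE1/pUC-type origin and selected with ampicillin via the β-lactamase gene. The annotated feature table does not call out the piggyBac terminal repeats, so their positions cannot be confirmed from the annotation. No mammalian drug-selection marker is annotated either. A single loxP site, a short adenovirus splice acceptor fragment, an SV40 origin and poly(A) signal, and lac promoter/operator remnants are also present as backbone carry-overs.

The payload is a fusion of EGFP to human galectin-8 (LGALS8), with Gal8 inserted in frame at the C-terminus of GFP between BsrGI and NotI sites. The catalogue's promoter field lists CMV, but the purpose statement and the feature table both indicate a CAG arrangement: CMV enhancer, chicken β-actin promoter and a chimeric β-actin/β-globin intron. Transcription ends at a rabbit β-globin polyadenylation signal. The short HBB fragments flagged on either side of the coding region are most likely globin-derived sequences belonging to this cassette.

Galectin-8 is a cytosolic lectin that binds β-galactoside glycans normally confined to the luminal face of endosomes. When an endosomal membrane ruptures, these glycans become exposed and diffuse GFP-Gal8 fluorescence redistributes into bright puncta. Cells carrying the construct therefore serve as a genetically encoded sensor of endosomal escape. According to the associated publication title, this was applied in work on polymeric nanoparticles for cytosolic protein delivery and CRISPR-Cas9 gene editing.
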