Features (pLannotate 1.2.2; 22 found; start..end, strand, type, name):
    314..347     -  protein_bind   loxP: Cre-mediated recombination occurs in the 8-bp core sequence (GCATACAT). Cre recombinase
    364..380     +  misc_feature   Ad SA (fragment): adenovirus major late transcript splice acceptor (Friedrich and Soriano, 1991)
    443..746     +  enhancer       CMV enhancer: human cytomegalovirus immediate early enhancer
    748..1024    +  promoter       chicken β-actin promoter: No description available
   1025..2041    +  intron         chimeric intron: chimera between introns from chicken β-actin and rabbit β-globin
   2039..2095    +  CDS            HBB (fragment): HBB_LEPEU - Experimental evidence at protein level: Swiss-Prot protein existence level 1. Involved in oxygen transport from the lung to the various peripheral tissues. From Lepus europaeus (European hare).
   2090..2126    +  misc_feature   MCS (fragment): multiple cloning site
   2140..2856    +  CDS            EGFP: EGFP is a basic (constitutively fluorescent) green fluorescent protein published in 1996, derived from Aequorea victoria. It is reported to be a rapidly-maturing weak dimer with moderate acid sensitivity.
   2866..3942    +  CDS            LGALS8: LEG8_HUMAN - Experimental evidence at protein level: Swiss-Prot protein existence level 1. Beta-galactoside-binding lectin that acts as a sensor of membrane damage caused by infection and restricts the proliferation of infecting pathogens by targeting them for autophagy (PubMed:22246324, PubMed:28077878). Detects membrane rupture by binding beta-galactoside ligands located on the lumenal side of the endosome membrane; these ligands becoming exposed to the cytoplasm following rupture (PubMed:22246324, PubMed:28077878). Restricts infection by initiating autophagy via interaction with CALCOCO2/ND
   3954..4025    +  CDS            HBB (fragment): HBB_PONPY - Experimental evidence at transcript level: Swiss-Prot protein existence level 2. Involved in oxygen transport from the lung to the various peripheral tissues. From Pongo pygmaeus (Bornean orangutan).
   4096..4151    +  polyA_signal   β-globin poly(A) signal: rabbit β-globin polyadenylation signal (Gil and Proudfoot, 1987)
   4903..4919    -  protein_bind   lac operator: The lac repressor binds to the lac operator to inhibit transcription in E. coli. This inhibition can be relieved by adding lactose or isopropyl-β-D-thiogalactopyranoside (IPTG). lac repressor encoded by lacI
   4927..4957    -  promoter       lac promoter: promoter for the E. coli lac operon
   4972..4993    -  protein_bind   CAP binding site: CAP binding activates transcription in the presence of cAMP. E. coli catabolite activator protein
   5006..5045    -  CDS            lacI (fragment): lac repressor; lacI; The lac repressor binds to the lac operator to inhibit transcription in E. coli. This inhibition can be relieved by adding lactose or isopropyl-β-D-thiogalactopyranoside (IPTG).
   5052..5074    +  promoter       SV40 promoter (fragment): SV40 enhancer and early promoter
   5098..5233    +  rep_origin     SV40 ori: SV40 origin of replication
   5253..5387    +  polyA_signal   SV40 poly(A) signal: SV40 polyadenylation signal
   5389..5443    -  CDS            lacI (fragment): lac repressor; lacI; The lac repressor binds to the lac operator to inhibit transcription in E. coli. This inhibition can be relieved by adding lactose or isopropyl-β-D-thiogalactopyranoside (IPTG).
   5626..6214    -  rep_origin     ori: high-copy-number ColE1/pMB1/pBR322/pUC origin of replication
   6385..7245    -  CDS            AmpR: β-lactamase; bla; confers resistance to ampicillin, carbenicillin, and related antibiotics
   7246..7350    -  promoter       AmpR promoter: bla
>Addgene plasmid #127191 | PB-GFP-Gal8 | addgene full sequence | sequence record 248359 | Addgene NGS Result
CGTAAAATTGACGCATGTGTTTTATCGATCTGTATATCGAGGTTTATTTATTAATTTGAATAGATATTAA
GTTTTATTATATTTACACTTACATACTAATAATAAATTCAACAAACAATTTATTTATGTTTATTTATTTA
TTAAAAAAAAACAAAAACTCAAAATTTCTTCTATAAAGTAACAAAACTTTTAAACATTCTCTCTTTTACA
AAAATAAACTTATTTTGTACTTTAAAAACAGTCATGTTGTATTATAAAATAAGTAATTAGCTTAACTTAT
ACATAATAGAAACAAATTATACTTATTAATCGCATAACTTCGTATAATGTATGCTATACGAAGTTATGCG
ATTAAGGGATCTGTAGGGCGCAGTAGTCCAACTAGTTATTAATAGTAATCAATTACGGGGTCATTAGTTC
ATAGCCCATATATGGAGTTCCGCGTTACATAACTTACGGTAAATGGCCCGCCTGGCTGACCGCCCAACGA
CCCCCGCCCATTGACGTCAATAATGACGTATGTTCCCATAGTAACGCCAATAGGGACTTTCCATTGACGT
CAATGGGTGGAGTATTTACGGTAAACTGCCCACTTGGCAGTACATCAAGTGTATCATATGCCAAGTACGC
CCCCTATTGACGTCAATGACGGTAAATGGCCCGCCTGGCATTATGCCCAGTACATGACCTTATGGGACTT
TCCTACTTGGCAGTACATCTACGTATTAGTCATCGCTATTACCATGGTCGAGGTGAGCCCCACGTTCTGC
TTCACTCTCCCCATCTCCCCCCCCTCCCCACCCCCAATTTTGTATTTATTTATTTTTTAATTATTTTGTG
CAGCGATGGGGGCGGGGGGGGGGGGGGGGCGCGCNCAGGCGGGGCGGGGCGGGGCGAGGGGCGGGGCGGG
GCGAGGCGGAGAGGTGCGGCGGCAGCCAATCAGAGCGGCGCGCTCCGAAAGTTTCCTTTTATGGCGAGGC
GGCGGCGGCGGCGGCCCTATAAAAAGCGAAGCGCGCGGCGGGCGGGAGTCGCTGCGCGCTGCCTTCGCCC
CGTGCCCCGCTCCGCCGCCGCCTCGCGCCGCCCGCCCCGGCTCTGACTGACCGCGTTACTCCCACAGGTG
AGCGGGCGGGACGGCCCTTCTCCTCCGGGCTGTAATTAGCGCTTGGTTTAATGACGGCTTGTTTCTTTTC
TGTGGCTGCGTGAAAGCCTTGAGGGGCTCCGGGAGGGCCCTTTGTGCGGGGGGAGCGGCTCGGGGGGTGC
GTGCGTGTGTGTGTGCGTGGGGAGCGCCGCGTGCGGCTCCGCGCTGCCCGGCGGCTGTGAGCGCTGCGGG
CGCGGCGCGGGGCTTTGTGCGCTCCGCAGTGTGCGCGAGGGGAGCGCGGCCGGGGGCGGTGCCCCGCGGT
GCGGGGGGGGCTGCGAGGGGAACAAAGGCTGCGTGCGGGGTGTGTGCGTGGGGGGGTGAGCAGGGGGTGT
GGGCGCGTCGGTCGGGCTGCAACCCCCCCTGCACCCCCCTCCCCGAGTTGCTGAGCACGGCCCGGCTTCG
GGTGCGGGGCTCCGTACGGGGCGTGGCGCGGGGCTCGCCGTGCCGGGCGGGGGGTGGCGGCAGGTGGGGG
TGCCGGGCGGGGCGGGGCCGCCTCGGGCCGGGGAGGGCTCGGGGGAGGGGCGCGGCGGCCCCCGGAGCGC
CGGCGGCTGTCGAGGCGCGGCGAGCCGCAGCCATTGCCTTTTATGGTAATCGTGCGAGAGGGCGCAGGGA
CTTCCTTTGTCCCAAATCTGTGCGGAGCCGAAATCTGGGAGGCGCCGCCGCACCCCCTCTAGCGGGCGCG
GGGCGAAGCGGTGCGGCGCCGGCAGGAAGGAAATGGGCGGGGAGGGCCTTCGTGCGTCGCCGCGCCGCCG
TCCCCTTCTCCCTCTCCAGCCTCGGGGCTGTCCGCGGGGGGACGGCTGCCTTCGGGGGGGACGGGGCAGG
GCGGGGTTCGGCTTCTGGCGTGTGACCGGCGGCTCTAGAGCCTCTGCTAACCATGTTCATGCCTTCTTCT
TTTTCCTACAGCTCCTGGGCAACGTGCTGGTTATTGTGCTGTCTCATCATTTTGGCAAAGAATTCTGCAG
TCGACGGTACCGCGGGCCCGGGATCCACCGGTCGCCACCATGGTGAGCAAGGGCGAGGAGCTGTTCACCG
GGGTGGTGCCCATCCTGGTCGAGCTGGACGGCGACGTAAACGGCCACAAGTTCAGCGTGTCCGGCGAGGG
CGAGGGCGATGCCACCTACGGCAAGCTGACCCTGAAGTTCATCTGCACCACCGGCAAGCTGCCCGTGCCC
TGGCCCACCCTCGTGACCACCCTGACCTACGGCGTGCAGTGCTTCAGCCGCTACCCCGACCACATGAAGC
AGCACGACTTCTTCAAGTCCGCCATGCCCGAAGGCTACGTCCAGGAGCGCACCATCTTCTTCAAGGACGA
CGGCAACTACAAGACCCGCGCCGAGGTGAAGTTCGAGGGCGACACCCTGGTGAACCGCATCGAGCTGAAG
GGCATCGACTTCAAGGAGGACGGCAACATCCTGGGGCACAAGCTGGAGTACAACTACAACAGCCACAACG
TCTATATCATGGCCGACAAGCAGAAGAACGGCATCAAGGTGAACTTCAAGATCCGCCACAACATCGAGGA
CGGCAGCGTGCAGCTCGCCGACCACTACCAGCAGAACACCCCCATCGGCGACGGCCCCGTGCTGCTGCCC
GACAACCACTACCTGAGCACCCAGTCCGCCCTGAGCAAAGACCCCAACGAGAAGCGCGATCACATGGTCC
TGCTGGAGTTCGTGACCGCCGCCGGGATCACTCTCGGCATGGACGAGCTGTACAAGGACATGTCCATGAT
GTTGTCCTTAAACAACCTACAGAATATCATCTATAACCCGGTAATCCCGTTTGTTGGCACCATTCCTGAT
CAGCTGGATCCTGGAACTTTGATTGTGATACGTGGGCATGTTCCTAGTGACGCAGACAGATTCCAGGTGG
ATCTGCAGAATGGCAGCAGCATGAAACCTCGAGCCGATGTGGCCTTTCATTTCAATCCTCGTTTCAAAAG
GGCCGGCTGCATTGTTTGCAATACTTTGATAAATGAAAAATGGGGACGGGAAGAGATCACCTATGACACG
CCTTTCAAAAGAGAAAAGTCTTTTGAGATCGTGATTATGGTGCTGAAGGACAAATTCCAGGTGGCTGTAA
ATGGAAAACATACTCTGCTCTATGGCCACAGGATCGGCCCAGAGAAAATAGACACTCTGGGCATTTATGG
CAAAGTGAATATTCACTCAATTGGTTTTAGCTTCAGCTCGGACTTACAAAGTACCCAAGCATCTAGTCTG
GAACTGACAGAGATAAGTAGAGAAAATGTTCCAAAGTCTGGCACGCCCCAGCTTCCTAGTAATAGAGGAG
GAGACATTTCTAAAATCGCACCCAGAACTGTCTACACCAAGAGCAAAGATTCGACTGTCAATCACACTTT
GACTTGCACCAAAATACCACCTATGAACTATGTGTCAAAGAGGCTGCCATTCGCTGCAAGGTTGAACACC
CCCATGGGCCCTGGACGAACTGTCGTCGTTAAAGGAGAAGTGAATGCAAATGCCAAAAGCTTTAATGTTG
ACCTACTAGCAGGAAAATCAAAGGATATTGCTCTACACTTGAACCCACGCCTGAATATTAAAGCATTTGT
AAGAAATTCTTTTCTTCAGGAGTCCTGGGGAGAAGAAGAGAGAAATATTACCTCTTTCCCATTTAGTCCT
GGGATGTACTTTGAGATGATAATTTATTGTGATGTTAGAGAATTCAAGGTTGCAGTAAATGGCGTACACA
GCCTGGAGTACAAACACAGATTTAAAGAGCTCAGCAGTATTGACACGCTGGAAATTAATGGAGACATCCA
CTTACTGGAAGTAAGGAGCTGGTAGGCGGCCGCACTCCTCAGGTGCAGGCTGCCTATCAGAAGGTGGTGG
CTGGTGTGGCCAATGCCCTGGCTCACAAATACCACTGAGATCTTTTTCCCTCTGCCAAAAATTATGGGGA
CATCATGAAGCCCCTTGAGCATCTGACTTCTGGCTAATAAAGGAAATTTATTTTCATTGCAATAGTGTGT
TGGAATTTTTTGTGTCTCTCACTCGGAAGGACATATGGGAGGGCAAATCATTTAAAACATCAGAATGAGT
ATTTGGTTTAGAGTTTGGCAACATATGCCCATATGCTGGCTGCCATGAACAAAGGTTGGCTATAAAGAGG
TCATCAGTATATGAAACAGCCCCCTGCTGTCCATTCCTTATTCCATAGAAAAGCCTTGACTTGAGGTTAG
ATTTTTTTTATATTTTGTTTTGTGTTATTTTTTTCTTTAACATCCCTAAAATTTTCCTTACATGTTTTAC
TAGCCAGATTTTTCCTCCTCTCCTGACTACTCCCAGTCATAGCTGTCCCTCTTCTCTTATGGAGATCCCT
CGACCTGCAGAGCTCCAGCCTACACAATCGCTCAAGACGTGTAATGCTTTTATTATATATTAGTCACGAT
ATCTATAACAAGAAAATATATATATAATAAGTTATCACGTAAGTAGAACATGAAATAACAATATAATTAT
CGTATGAGTTAAATCTTAAAAGTCACGTAAAAGATAATCATGCGTCATTTTGACTCACGCGGTCGTTATA
GTTCAAAATCAGTGACACTTACCGCATTGACAAGCACGCCTCACGGGAGCTCCAAGCGGCGACTGAGATG
TCCTAAATGCACAGCGACGGATTCGCGCTATTTAGAAAGAGAGAGCAATATTTCAAGAATGCATGCGTCA
ATTTTACGCAGACTATCTTTCTAGGGTTAAAAGCTTGGCGTAATCATGGTCATAGCTGTTTCCTGTGTGA
AATTGTTATCCGCTCACAATTCCACACAACATACGAGCCGGAAGCATAAAGTGTAAAGCCTGGGGTGCCT
AATGAGTGAGCTAACTCACATTAATTGCGTTGCGCTCACTGCCCGCTTTCCAGTCGGGAAACCTGTCGTG
CCAGCGGATCCGCATCTCAATAAGTCAGCAACCATAGTCCCGCCCCTAACTCCGCCCATCCCGCCCCTAA
CTCCGCCCAGTTCCGCCCATTCTCCGCCCCATGGCTGACTAATTTTTTTTATTTATGCAGAGGCCGAGGC
CGCCTCGGCCTCTGAGCTATTCCAGAAGTAGTGAGGAGGCTTTTTTGGAGGCCTAGGCTTTTGCAAAAAG
CTAACTTGTTTATTGCAGCTTATAATGGTTACAAATAAAGCAATAGCATCACAAATTTCACAAATAAAGC
ATTTTTTTCACTGCATTCTAGTTGTGGTTTGTCCAAACTCATCAATGTATCTTATCATGTCTGGATCCGC
TGCATTAATGAATCGGCCAACGCGCGGGGAGAGGCGGTTTGCGTATTGGGCGCTCTTCCGCTTCCTCGCT
CACTGACTCGCTGCGCTCGGTCGTTCGGCTGCGGCGAGCGGTATCAGCTCACTCAAAGGCGGTAATACGG
TTATCCACAGAATCAGGGGATAACGCAGGAAAGAACATGTGAGCAAAAGGCCAGCAAAAGGCCAGGAACC
GTAAAAAGGCCGCGTTGCTGGCGTTTTTCCATAGGCTCCGCCCCCCTGACGAGCATCACAAAAATCGACG
CTCAAGTCAGAGGTGGCGAAACCCGACAGGACTATAAAGATACCAGGCGTTTCCCCCTGGAAGCTCCCTC
GTGCGCTCTCCTGTTCCGACCCTGCCGCTTACCGGATACCTGTCCGCCTTTCTCCCTTCGGGAAGCGTGG
CGCTTTCTCATAGCTCACGCTGTAGGTATCTCAGTTCGGTGTAGGTCGTTCGCTCCAAGCTGGGCTGTGT
GCACGAACCCCCCGTTCAGCCCGACCGCTGCGCCTTATCCGGTAACTATCGTCTTGAGTCCAACCCGGTA
AGACACGACTTATCGCCACTGGCAGCAGCCACTGGTAACAGGATTAGCAGAGCGAGGTATGTAGGCGGTG
CTACAGAGTTCTTGAAGTGGTGGCCTAACTACGGCTACACTAGAAGAACAGTATTTGGTATCTGCGCTCT
GCTGAAGCCAGTTACCTTCGGAAAAAGAGTTGGTAGCTCTTGATCCGGCAAACAAACCACCGCTGGTAGC
GGTGGTTTTTTTGTTTGCAAGCAGCAGATTACGCGCAGAAAAAAAGGATCTCAAGAAGATCCTTTGATCT
TTTCTACGGGGTCTGACGCTCAGTGGAACGAAAACTCACGTTAAGGGATTTTGGTCATGAGATTATCAAA
AAGGATCTTCACCTAGATCCTTTTAAATTAAAAATGAAGTTTTAAATCAATCTAAAGTATATATGAGTAA
ACTTGGTCTGACAGTTACCAATGCTTAATCAGTGAGGCACCTATCTCAGCGATCTGTCTATTTCGTTCAT
CCATAGTTGCCTGACTCCCCGTCGTGTAGATAACTACGATACGGGAGGGCTTACCATCTGGCCCCAGTGC
TGCAATGATACCGCGAGACCCACGCTCACCGGCTCCAGATTTATCAGCAATAAACCAGCCAGCCGGAAGG
GCCGAGCGCAGAAGTGGTCCTGCAACTTTATCCGCCTCCATCCAGTCTATTAATTGTTGCCGGGAAGCTA
GAGTAAGTAGTTCGCCAGTTAATAGTTTGCGCAACGTTGTTGCCATTGCTACAGGCATCGTGGTGTCACG
CTCGTCGTTTGGTATGGCTTCATTCAGCTCCGGTTCCCAACGATCAAGGCGAGTTACATGATCCCCCATG
TTGTGCAAAAAAGCGGTTAGCTCCTTCGGTCCTCCGATCGTTGTCAGAAGTAAGTTGGCCGCAGTGTTAT
CACTCATGGTTATGGCAGCACTGCATAATTCTCTTACTGTCATGCCATCCGTAAGATGCTTTTCTGTGAC
TGGTGAGTACTCAACCAAGTCATTCTGAGAATAGTGTATGCGGCGACCGAGTTGCTCTTGCCCGGCGTCA
ATACGGGATAATACCGCGCCACATAGCAGAACTTTAAAAGTGCTCATCATTGGAAAACGTTCTTCGGGGC
GAAAACTCTCAAGGATCTTACCGCTGTTGAGATCCAGTTCGATGTAACCCACTCGTGCACCCAACTGATC
TTCAGCATCTTTTACTTTCACCAGCGTTTCTGGGTGAGCAAAAACAGGAAGGCAAAATGCCGCAAAAAAG
GGAATAAGGGCGACACGGAAATGTTGAATACTCATACTCTTCCTTTTTCAATATTATTGAAGCATTTATC
AGGGTTATTGTCTCATGAGCGGATACATATTTGAATGTATTTAGAAAAATAAACAAATAGGGGTTCCGCG
CACATTTCCCCGAAAAGTGCCACCTGGGTCGACTTAACCCTAGAAAGATAATCATATTGTGACGTACGTT
AAAGATAATCATG
